Addgene plasmid #119714: FB030
Purpose: Terminator paf from P. chrysogenum domesticated into pUPD2 with GCTT/CGCT barcodes. According to FungalBraid/GoldenBraid modular DNA assembly for A. tumefaciens-mediated genetic transformation
Depositing lab: Jose Marcos. Depositing organization: Agencia Estatal Consejo Superior de Investigaciones Científicas, M.P. Publication: FungalBraid: A GoldenBraid-based modular cloning platform for the assembly and exchange of DNA elements tailored to fungal synthetic biology. Hernanz-Koers M, Gandia M, Garrigues S, Manzanares P, Yenush L, Orzaez D, Marcos JF. Fungal Genet Biol. 2018 Jul;116:51-61. doi: 10.1016/j.fgb.2018.04.010. Epub 2018 Apr 20. PubMed 29680684.
Backbone
  Vector backbone: pUPD2 (Addgene #68161)
  Backbone manufacturer: Diego Orzaez
  Backbone size w/o insert (bp): 2690
  Total vector size (bp): 2483
  Vector type: Synthetic Biology ; Domestication of DNA parts for GoldenBraid asembly
Growth in bacteria
  Bacterial resistance: Chloramphenicol, 25 μg/mL
  Growth temperature: 37°C
  Growth strain: DH5alpha
  Copy number: High Copy
Gene/Insert
  Gene/Insert name: Terminator paf (alt name: Tpaf)
  Species: Penicillium chrysogenum
  Insert size (bp): 381
  Cloning method: Restriction Enzyme; 5′ cloning site BsmB1 (destroyed during cloning); 3′ cloning site BsmB1 (destroyed during cloning)
  Sequencing primers: 5′ GCTTTCGCTAAGGATGATTTCTGG; 3′ CAGGGTGGTGACACCTTGCC
Terms and licenses: Academic/Nonprofit Terms; Industry Terms: Not Available to Industry
How to cite: FB030 was a gift from Jose Marcos (Addgene plasmid # 119714 ; http://n2t.net/addgene:119714 ; RRID:Addgene_119714)
