[The description below was written by a language model from this plasmid's Addgene catalogue record.]
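Description:
FB030 is a level-0 "domesticated part" plasmid from the FungalBraid collection, the fungal extension of the GoldenBraid modular cloning system. It is built on pUPD2, the small high-copy entry vector used for GoldenBraid part domestication, and is propagated in E. coli under chloramphenicol selection. The record gives a total size of about 2.5 kb, slightly smaller than the empty backbone. This is consistent with the insert replacing a stuffer segment during cloning, although the record does not describe that segment. No feature table is provided, so the origin of replication and other backbone details are not stated explicitly.

The payload is a 381 bp transcription terminator from the paf gene of Penicillium chrysogenum (Tpaf). It was inserted through BsmBI sites that were destroyed in the process, as is usual for Type IIS domestication. The part is flanked by the four-nucleotide barcodes GCTT and CGCT, which define its position in the GoldenBraid assembly grammar as a 3' terminator element. These overhangs allow it to be released and ligated directionally, downstream of a coding sequence, alongside compatible promoter and CDS parts in a one-pot Type IIS reaction.

FB030 is not an expression construct; it carries no promoter, coding sequence or fungal selection marker. It serves as a reusable building block for assembling transcriptional units, which are then combined in GoldenBraid binary destination vectors and delivered into filamentous fungi by Agrobacterium tumefaciens-mediated transformation.
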