>Addgene plasmid #119714 | FB030 | addgene full sequence | sequence record 237150 | Addgene NGS Result
TCTTTTCGGTTTTAAAGAAAAAGGGCAGGGTGGTGACACCTTGCCCTTTTTTGCCGGACTGCAGCGGCCG
CTACTAGTCGCGATGAGTGGTCTCAAGCGGCAGCAGTTTGATAGTTATCCCTCTAGCCTATTTCTGCTTA
CAATGTACATGTGTCGTATCATAGTACTCCATTTCACTTCCGACTACGATCAAAAGATGCTGGATATATT
CGATAATCTACAACCATTTCGTTGATGAGCAACAATATCTAGCTAGATATCAAACGAGTGTCTTTATGAA
ATAAGAAACAAAATTCGCCGAAAATTGAAGCTGGATAGATACTGGGTGTATATGTATCACCCACCGAGCA
GTCCTTGGTTCGAGTCCTTGTGGGTGTAGGGTAGTAAGCTTCGAGAATCACAGGGCATCTCGCATATCAC
CAACAAGAAGGGAACCAAAAACCATTAAATGCCCTGGTGATCGCAGACACCATAAGCCGAGACCACTCAT
CGCTCTAGAAGCGGCCGCGAATTCCAGAAATCATCCTTAGCGAAAGCTAAGGATTTTTTTTATCTGAAAT
TCTGCCTCGTGATACGCCTATTTTTATAGGTTAATGTCATGATAATAATGGTTTCTTAGACGTCAGGTGG
CACTCGAGTTGATCGGGCACGTAAGAGGTTCCAACTTTCACCATAATGAAATAAGATCACTACCGGGCGT
ATTTTTTGAGTTATCGAGATTTTCAGGAGCTAAGGAAGCTAAAATGGAGAAAAAAATCACTGGATATACC
ACCGTTGATATATCCCAATGGCATCGTAAAGAACATTTTGAGGCATTTCAGTCAGTTGCTCAATGTACCT
ATAACCAGACCGTTCAGCTGGATATTACGGCCTTTTTAAAGACCGTAAAGAAAAATAAGCACAAGTTTTA
TCCGGCCTTTATTCACATTCTTGCCCGCCTGATGAATGCTCATCCGGAATTTCGTATGGCAATGAAAGAC
GGTGAGCTGGTGATATGGGATAGTGTTCACCCTTGTTACACCGTTTTCCATGAGCAAACTGAAACGTTTT
CATCACTCTGGAGTGAATACCACGACGATTTCCGGCAGTTTCTACACATATATTCGCAAGATGTGGCGTG
TTACGGTGAAAACCTGGCCTATTTCCCTAAAGGGTTTATTGAGAATATGTTTTTCGTATCAGCCAATCCC
TGGGTGAGTTTCACCAGTTTTGATTTAAACGTGGCCAATATGGACAACTTCTTCGCCCCCGTTTTCACCA
TGGGCAAATATTATACGCAAGGCGACAAGGTGCTGATGCCGCTGGCGATTCAGGTTCATCATGCCGTTTG
TGATGGCTTCCATGTCGGCAGAATGCTTAATGAATTACAACAGTACTGCGACGAGTGGCAGGGCGGGGCG
TAATTTGATATCGAGCTCGCTTGGACTCCTGTTGATAGATCCAGTAATGACCTCAGAACTCCATCTGGAT
TTGTTCAGAACGCTCGGTTGCCGCCGGGCGTTTTTTATTGGTGAGAATCCAAGCCTCGAGCTGTCAGACC
AAGTTTACTCATATATACTTTAGATTGATTTAAAACTTCATTTTTAATTTAAAAGGATCTAGGTGAAGAT
CCTTTTTGATAATCTCATGACCAAAATCCCTTAACGTGAGTTTTCGTTCCACTGAGCGTCAGACCCCGTA
GAAAAGATCAAAGGATCTTCTTGAGATCCTTTTTTTCTGCGCGTAATCTGCTGCTTGCAAACAAAAAAAC
CACCGCTACCAGCGGTGGTTTGTTTGCCGGATCAAGAGCTACCAACTCTTTTTCCGAAGGTAACTGGCTT
CAGCAGAGCGCAGATACCAAATACTGTTCTTCTAGTGTAGCCGTAGTTAGGCCACCACTTCAAGAACTCT
GTAGCACCGCCTACATACCTCGCTCTGCTAATCCTGTTACCAGTGGCTGCTGCCAGTGGCGATAAGTCGT
GTCTTACCGGGTTGGACTCAAGACGATAGTTACCGGATAAGGCGCAGCGGTCGGGCTGAACGGGGGGTTC
GTGCACACAGCCCAGCTTGGAGCGAACGACCTACACCGAACTGAGATACCTACAGCGTGAGCTATGAGAA
AGCGCCACGCTTCCCGAAGGGAGAAAGGCGGACAGGTATCCGGTAAGCGGCAGGGTCGGAACAGGAGAGC
GCACGAGGGAGCTTCCAGGGGGAAACGCCTGGTATCTTTATAGTCCTGTCGGGTTTCGCCACCTCTGACT
TGAGCGTCGATTTTTGTGATGCTCGTCAGGGGGGCGGAGCCTGTGGAAAAACGCCAGCAACGCGGCCTTT
TTACGGTTCCTGGCCTTTTGCTGGCCTTTTGCTCACATGTTCTTTCCTGCGTTATCCCCTGATTCTGTGG
ATAACCGTATTACCGCCTTTGAGTGAGCTGATACCGCTCGCCGCAGCCGAACGACCGAGCGCAGCGAGTC
AGTGAGCGAGGAAGCCTGCATAACGCGAAGTAA
